>Addgene plasmid #210850 | pCAG-GST-ATG13 (363-450)-F394D/F397D /E403K | addgene full sequence | sequence record 417179 | Addgene NGS Result
GTCGACATTGATTATTGACTAGTTATTAATAGTAATCAATTACGGGGTCATTAGTTCATAGCCCATATAT
GGAGTTCCGCGTTACATAACTTACGGTAAATGGCCCGCCTGGCTGACCGCCCAACGACCCCCGCCCATTG
ACGTCAATAATGACGTATGTTCCCATAGTAACGCCAATAGGGACTTTCCATTGACGTCAATGGGTGGAGT
ATTTACGGTAAACTGCCCACTTGGCAGTACATCAAGTGTATCATATGCCAAGTACGCCCCCTATTGACGT
CAATGACGGTAAATGGCCCGCCTGGCATTATGCCCAGTACATGACCTTATGGGACTTTCCTACTTGGCAG
TACATCTACGTATTAGTCATCGCTATTACCATGGTCGAGGTGAGCCCCACGTTCTGCTTCACTCTCCCCA
TCTCCCCCCCCTCCCCACCCCCAATTTTGTATTTATTTATTTTTTAATTATTTTGTGCAGCGATGGGGGC
GGGGGGGGGGGGGGGSGCGCGCCAGGSGGGGSGGGGSGGGGSGAGGGGSGGGGSGGGGSGAGGCGGAGAG
GTGCGGCGGCAGCCAATCAGAGCGGCGCGCTCCGAAAGTTTCCTTTTATGGCGAGGCGGCGGCGGCGGCG
GCCCTATAAAAAGCGAAGCGCGCGGCGGGCGGGAGTCGCTGCGCGCTGCCTTCGCCCCGTGCCCCGCTCC
GCCGCCGCCTCGCGCCGCCCGCCCCGGCTCTGACTGACCGCGTTACTCCCACAGGTGAGCGGGCGGGACG
GCCCTTCTCCTCCGGGCTGTAATTAGCGCTTGGTTTAATGACGGCTTGTTTCTTTTCTGTGGCTGCGTGA
AAGCCTTGAGGGGCTCCGGGAGGGCCCTTTGTGCGGGGGGAGCGGCTCGGGGGGTGCGTGCGTGTGTGTG
TGCGTGGGGAGCGCCGCGTGCGGCTCCGCGCTGCCCGGCGGCTGTGAGCGCTGCGGGCGCGGCGCGGGGC
TTTGTGCGCTCCGCAGTGTGCGCGAGGGGAGCGCGGCCGGGGGCGGTGCCCCGCGGTGCGGGGGGGGCTG
CGAGGGGAACAAAGGCTGCGTGCGGGGTGTGTGCGTGGGGGGGTGAGCAGGGGGTGTGGGCGCGTCGGTC
GGGCTGCAACCCCCCCTGCACCCCCCTCCCCGAGTTGCTGAGCACGGCCCGGCTTCGGGTGCGGGGCTCC
GTACGGGGCGTGGCGCGGGGCTCGCCGTGCCGGGCGGGGGGTGGCGGCAGGTGGGGGTGCCGGGCGGGGC
GGGGCCGCCTCGGGCCGGGGAGGGCTCGGGGGAGGGGCGCGGCGGCCCCCGGAGCGCCGGCGGCTGTCGA
GGCGCGGCGAGCCGCAGCCATTGCCTTTTATGGTAATCGTGCGAGAGGGCGCAGGGACTTCCTTTGTCCC
AAATCTGTGCGGAGCCGAAATCTGGGAGGCGCCGCCGCACCCCCTCTAGCGGGCGCGGGGCGAAGCGGTG
CGGCGCCGGCAGGAAGGAAATGGGCGGGGAGGGCCTTCGTGCGTCGCCGCGCCGCCGTCCCCTTCTCCCT
CTCCAGCCTCGGGGCTGTCCGCGGGGGGACGGCTGCCTTCGGGGGGGACGGGGCAGGGCGGGGTTCGGCT
TCTGGCGTGTGACCGGCGGCTCTAGAGCCTCTGCTAACCATGTTCATGCCTTCTTCTTTTTCCTACAGCT
CCTGGGCAACGTGCTGGTTATTGTGCTGTCTCATCATTTTGGCAAAGAATTCCTCGATCGACGGTATCGA
TAGCCACCATGGCATCCCCTATACTAGGTTATTGGAAAATTAAGGGCCTTGTGCAACCCACTCGACTTCT
TTTGGAATATCTTGAAGAAAAATATGAAGAGCATTTGTATGAGCGCGATGAAGGTGATAAATGGCGAAAC
AAAAAGTTTGAATTGGGTTTGGAGTTTCCCAATCTTCCTTATTATATTGATGGTGATGTTAAATTAACAC
AGTCTATGGCCATCATACGTTATATAGCTGACAAGCACAACATGTTGGGTGGTTGTCCAAAAGAGCGTGC
AGAGATTTCAATGCTTGAAGGAGCGGTTTTGGATATTAGATACGGTGTTTCGAGAATTGCATATAGTAAA
GACTTTGAAACTCTCAAAGTTGATTTTCTTAGCAAGCTACCTGAAATGCTGAAAATGTTCGAAGATCGTT
TATGTCATAAAACATATTTAAATGGTGATCATGTAACCCATCCTGACTTCATGTTGTATGACGCTCTTGA
TGTTGTTTTATACATGGACCCAATGTGCCTGGATGCGTTCCCAAAATTAGTTTGTTTTAAAAAACGTATT
GAAGCTATCCCACAAATTGATAAGTACTTGAAATCCAGCAAGTATATAGCATGGCCTTTGCAGGGCTGGC
AAGCCACGTTTGGTGGTGGCGACCATCCTCCAAAATCGGATGATTACGATATCCCAACGACCGAAAACCT
GTATTTTCAGGGTGGTACCCACGATGTCCTGGAAACCATCTTCGTGAGAAAAGTCGGCGCTTTTGTGAAC
AAGCCCATTAATCAGGTCACACTCACCTCTCTGGACATCCCTGACGCTATGGATGCACCAAAGAACCTCA
AGCTGGAAGACACTGATCCCATGGTGAATCCTCCAGACTCACCCGAGACAGAAAGTCCTCTCCAGGGCAG
TCTGCACAGCGATGGAAGCTCCGGTGGCTCTTCAGGCAACACACATGACGATTTCGTCATGATTGACTTC
AAATGACTCGAGGAATTCACTCCTCAGGTGCAGGCTGCCTATCAGAAGGTGGTGGCTGGTGTGGCCAATG
CCCTGGCTCACAAATACCACTGAGATCTTTTTCCCTCTGCCAAAAATTATGGGGACATCATGAAGCCCCT
TGAGCATCTGACTTCTGGCTAATAAAGGAAATTTATTTTCATTGCAATAGTGTGTTGGAATTTTTTGTGT
CTCTCACTCGGAAGGACATATGGGAGGGCAAATCATTTAAAACATCAGAATGAGTATTTGGTTTAGAGTT
TGGCAACATATGCCCATATGCTGGCTGCCATGAACAAAGGTTGGCTATAAAGAGGTCATCAGTATATGAA
ACAGCCCCCTGCTGTCCATTCCTTATTCCATAGAAAAGCCTTGACTTGAGGTTAGATTTTTTTTATATTT
TGTTTTGTGTTATTTTTTTCTTTAACATCCCTAAAATTTTCCTTACATGTTTTACTAGCCAGATTTTTCC
TCCTCTCCTGACTACTCCCAGTCATAGCTGTCCCTCTTCTCTTATGGAGATCCCTCGACCTGCAGCCCAA
GCTTGGCGTAATCATGGTCATAGCTGTTTCCTGTGTGAAATTGTTATCCGCTCACAATTCCACACAACAT
ACGAGCCGGAAGCATAAAGTGTAAAGCCTGGGGTGCCTAATGAGTGAGCTAACTCACATTAATTGCGTTG
CGCTCACTGCCCGCTTTCCAGTCGGGAAACCTGTCGTGCCAGCGGATCCGCATCTCAATTAGTCAGCAAC
CATAGTCCCGCCCCTAACTCCGCCCATCCCGCCCCTAACTCCGCCCAGTTCCGCCCATTCTCCGCCCCAT
GGCTGACTAATTTTTTTTATTTATGCAGAGGCCGAGGCCGCCTCGGCCTCTGAGCTATTCCAGAAGTAGT
GAGGAGGCTTTTTTGGAGGCCTAGGCTTTTGCAAAAAGCTAACTTGTTTATTGCAGCTTATAATGGTTAC
AAATAAAGCAATAGCATCACAAATTTCACAAATAAAGCATTTTTTTCACTGCATTCTAGTTGTGGTTTGT
CCAAACTCATCAATGTATCTTATCATGTCTGGATCCGCTGCATTAATGAATCGGCCAACGCGCGGGGAGA
GGCGGTTTGCGTATTGGGCGCTCTTCCGCTTCCTCGCTCACTGACTCGCTGCGCTCGGTCGTTCGGCTGC
GGCGAGCGGTATCAGCTCACTCAAAGGCGGTAATACGGTTATCCACAGAATCAGGGGATAACGCAGGAAA
GAACATGTGAGCAAAAGGCCAGCAAAAGGCCAGGAACCGTAAAAAGGCCGCGTTGCTGGCGTTTTTCCAT
AGGCTCCGCCCCCCTGACGAGCATCACAAAAATCGACGCTCAAGTCAGAGGTGGCGAAACCCGACAGGAC
TATAAAGATACCAGGCGTTTCCCCCTGGAAGCTCCCTCGTGCGCTCTCCTGTTCCGACCCTGCCGCTTAC
CGGATACCTGTCCGCCTTTCTCCCTTCGGGAAGCGTGGCGCTTTCTCATAGCTCACGCTGTAGGTATCTC
AGTTCGGTGTAGGTCGTTCGCTCCAAGCTGGGCTGTGTGCACGAACCCCCCGTTCAGCCCGACCGCTGCG
CCTTATCCGGTAACTATCGTCTTGAGTCCAACCCGGTAAGACACGACTTATCGCCACTGGCAGCAGCCAC
TGGTAACAGGATTAGCAGAGCGAGGTATGTAGGCGGTGCTACAGAGTTCTTGAAGTGGTGGCCTAACTAC
GGCTACACTAGAAGAACAGTATTTGGTATCTGCGCTCTGCTGAAGCCAGTTACCTTCGGAAAAAGAGTTG
GTAGCTCTTGATCCGGCAAACAAACCACCGCTGGTAGCGGTGGTTTTTTTGTTTGCAAGCAGCAGATTAC
GCGCAGAAAAAAAGGATCTCAAGAAGATCCTTTGATCTTTTCTACGGGGTCTGACGCTCAGTGGAACGAA
AACTCACGTTAAGGGATTTTGGTCATGAGATTATCAAAAAGGATCTTCACCTAGATCCTTTTAAATTAAA
AATGAAGTTTTAAATCAATCTAAAGTATATATGAGTAAACTTGGTCTGACAGTTACCAATGCTTAATCAG
TGAGGCACCTATCTCAGCGATCTGTCTATTTCGTTCATCCATAGTTGCCTGACTCCCCGTCGTGTAGATA
ACTACGATACGGGAGGGCTTACCATCTGGCCCCAGTGCTGCAATGATACCGCGAGACCCACGCTCACCGG
CTCCAGATTTATCAGCAATAAACCAGCCAGCCGGAAGGGCCGAGCGCAGAAGTGGTCCTGCAACTTTATC
CGCCTCCATCCAGTCTATTAATTGTTGCCGGGAAGCTAGAGTAAGTAGTTCGCCAGTTAATAGTTTGCGC
AACGTTGTTGCCATTGCTACAGGCATCGTGGTGTCACGCTCGTCGTTTGGTATGGCTTCATTCAGCTCCG
GTTCCCAACGATCAAGGCGAGTTACATGATCCCCCATGTTGTGCAAAAAAGCGGTTAGCTCCTTCGGTCC
TCCGATCGTTGTCAGAAGTAAGTTGGCCGCAGTGTTATCACTCATGGTTATGGCAGCACTGCATAATTCT
CTTACTGTCATGCCATCCGTAAGATGCTTTTCTGTGACTGGTGAGTACTCAACCAAGTCATTCTGAGAAT
AGTGTATGCGGCGACCGAGTTGCTCTTGCCCGGCGTCAATACGGGATAATACCGCGCCACATAGCAGAAC
TTTAAAAGTGCTCATCATTGGAAAACGTTCTTCGGGGCGAAAACTCTCAAGGATCTTACCGCTGTTGAGA
TCCAGTTCGATGTAACCCACTCGTGCACCCAACTGATCTTCAGCATCTTTTACTTTCACCAGCGTTTCTG
GGTGAGCAAAAACAGGAAGGCAAAATGCCGCAAAAAAGGGAATAAGGGCGACACGGAAATGTTGAATACT
CATACTCTTCCTTTTTCAATATTATTGAAGCATTTATCAGGGTTATTGTCTCATGAGCGGATACATATTT
GAATGTATTTAGAAAAATAAACAAATAGGGGTTCCGCGCACATTTCCCCGAAAAGTGCCACCTGG
Features (pLannotate 1.2.2; 20 found; start..end, strand, type, name):
      4..383     +  enhancer       CMV enhancer: human cytomegalovirus immediate early enhancer
    385..661     +  promoter       chicken β-actin promoter: No description available
    662..1678    +  intron         chimeric intron: chimera between introns from chicken β-actin and rabbit β-globin
   1676..1732    +  CDS            HBB (fragment): HBB_LEPEU - Experimental evidence at protein level: Swiss-Prot protein existence level 1. Involved in oxygen transport from the lung to the various peripheral tissues. From Lepus europaeus (European hare).
   1765..2416    +  CDS            GST (fragment): glutathione S-transferase from Schistosoma japonicum
   2443..2462    +  CDS            TEV site (fragment): tobacco etch virus (TEV) protease recognition and cleavage site
   2470..2733    +  CDS            ATG13 (fragment): ATG13_HUMAN - Also known as KIAA0652. Experimental evidence at protein level: Swiss-Prot protein existence level 1. Autophagy factor required for autophagosome formation and mitophagy. Target of the TOR kinase signaling pathway that regulates autophagy through the control of the phosphorylation status of ATG13 and ULK1, and the regulation of the ATG13-ULK1-RB1CC1 complex. Through its regulation of ULK1 activity, plays a role in the regulation of the kinase activity of mTORC1 and cell proliferation. From Homo sapiens (Human).
   2743..2820    +  CDS            HBB (fragment): HBB_PONPY - Experimental evidence at transcript level: Swiss-Prot protein existence level 2. Involved in oxygen transport from the lung to the various peripheral tissues. From Pongo pygmaeus (Bornean orangutan).
   2891..2946    +  polyA_signal   β-globin poly(A) signal: rabbit β-globin polyadenylation signal (Gil and Proudfoot, 1987)
   3331..3347    -  protein_bind   lac operator: The lac repressor binds to the lac operator to inhibit transcription in E. coli. This inhibition can be relieved by adding lactose or isopropyl-β-D-thiogalactopyranoside (IPTG). lac repressor encoded by lacI
   3355..3385    -  promoter       lac promoter: promoter for the E. coli lac operon
   3400..3421    -  protein_bind   CAP binding site: CAP binding activates transcription in the presence of cAMP. E. coli catabolite activator protein
   3434..3473    -  CDS            lacI (fragment): lac repressor; lacI; The lac repressor binds to the lac operator to inhibit transcription in E. coli. This inhibition can be relieved by adding lactose or isopropyl-β-D-thiogalactopyranoside (IPTG).
   3480..3502    +  promoter       SV40 promoter (fragment): SV40 enhancer and early promoter
   3526..3661    +  rep_origin     SV40 ori: SV40 origin of replication
   3681..3815    +  polyA_signal   SV40 poly(A) signal: SV40 polyadenylation signal
   3817..3871    -  CDS            lacI (fragment): lac repressor; lacI; The lac repressor binds to the lac operator to inhibit transcription in E. coli. This inhibition can be relieved by adding lactose or isopropyl-β-D-thiogalactopyranoside (IPTG).
   4054..4642    -  rep_origin     ori: high-copy-number ColE1/pMB1/pBR322/pUC origin of replication
   4813..5673    -  CDS            AmpR: β-lactamase; bla; confers resistance to ampicillin, carbenicillin, and related antibiotics
   5674..5778    -  promoter       AmpR promoter: bla
