[The description below was written by a language model from this plasmid's Addgene catalogue record and pLannotate feature annotations shown in this document.]
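Description:
pCAG-GST-ATG13 (363-450)-F394D/F397D/E403K is a 5.8 kb mammalian expression plasmid built on the pCAG backbone. It is propagated in E. coli through a high-copy ColE1/pUC-type origin and selected with ampicillin via the β-lactamase gene and its native promoter. The backbone also carries an SV40 origin of replication, which can support episomal amplification in cells expressing SV40 large T antigen, along with an SV40 poly(A) signal and small remnants of lac regulatory sequence (lac promoter, operator, CAP site and lacI fragments) that appear to be leftovers from the vector's construction. No mammalian selection marker is annotated, so the plasmid appears suited to transient transfection.

The expression cassette is driven by the CAG promoter, made up of the CMV immediate early enhancer, the chicken β-actin promoter and a chimeric β-actin/β-globin intron, and gives strong constitutive transcription in many mammalian cell types. Downstream lies a single fusion reading frame: Schistosoma japonicum glutathione S-transferase at the N-terminus, a TEV protease recognition site, and then residues 363–450 of human ATG13, inserted between KpnI and XhoI sites. The short HBB fragments flagging the insert are most likely rabbit β-globin exon sequence belonging to the vector, and the transcript ends at the rabbit β-globin poly(A) signal. The ATG13 fragment carries three substitutions, F394D, F397D and E403K.

The GST tag allows capture on glutathione resin, and TEV cleavage can release the ATG13 fragment. The stated purpose is mammalian expression of this ATG13 mutant, deposited with a structural study of the human ULK1 complex and PI3KC3-C1 autophagy initiation supercomplex. The record does not state which interaction the mutations are meant to affect.
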