Addgene plasmid #210850: pCAG-GST-ATG13 (363-450)-F394D/F397D /E403K
Purpose: Mammalian expression of ATG13 (363-450) mutant
Depositing lab: James Hurley. Depositing organization: University of California, Berkeley. Publication: Structure and activation of the human autophagy-initiating ULK1C:PI3KC3-C1 supercomplex. Chen M, Nguyen TN, Ren X, Khuu G, Cook ASI, Zhao Y, Yildiz A, Lazarou M, Hurley JH. Nat Struct Mol Biol. 2025 Sep;32(9):1596-1605. doi: 10.1038/s41594-025-01557-x. Epub 2025 May 29. PubMed 40442316.
Backbone
  Vector backbone: pCAG
  Vector type: Mammalian Expression
Growth in bacteria
  Bacterial resistance: Ampicillin, 100 μg/mL
  Growth temperature: 37°C
  Growth strain: DH5alpha
  Copy number: High Copy
Gene/Insert
  Gene/Insert name: ATG13
  Species: H. sapiens (human)
  Mutation: F394D/F397D /E403K
  Entrez Gene: ATG13 (a.k.a. KIAA0652, PARATARG8)
  Cloning method: Restriction Enzyme; 5′ cloning site KpnI (unknown if destroyed); 3′ cloning site XhoI (unknown if destroyed)
Terms and licenses: Academic/Nonprofit Terms; Industry Terms: Not Available to Industry
Depositor comments: Please visit https://www.biorxiv.org/content/10.1101/2023.06.01.543278v3 for bioRxiv preprint.
How to cite: pCAG-GST-ATG13 (363-450)-F394D/F397D /E403K was a gift from James Hurley (Addgene plasmid # 210850 ; http://n2t.net/addgene:210850 ; RRID:Addgene_210850)
