>Addgene plasmid #210850 | pCAG-GST-ATG13 (363-450)-F394D/F397D /E403K | depositor partial sequence | sequence record 411080 | ATG13 (363-450)-F394D/F397D /E403K (kpnI/xhoI)
CACGATGTCCTGGAAACCATCTTCGTGAGAAAAGTCGGCGCTTTTGTGAACAAGCCCATTAATCAGGTCA
CACTCACCTCTCTGGACATCCCTGACGCTATGGATGCACCAAAGAACCTCAAGCTGGAAGACACTGATCC
CATGGTGAATCCTCCAGACTCACCCGAGACAGAAAGTCCTCTCCAGGGCAGTCTGCACAGCGATGGAAGC
TCCGGTGGCTCTTCAGGCAACACACATGACGATTTCGTCATGATTGACTTCAAATGA
